Addgene plasmid #226908: pSIG1
Purpose: (Empty Backbone) MoClo-compatible vectors for dsRNA production in E. coli
Depositing lab: Li Hung Chen. Depositing organization: National Chung Hsing University. Publication: pSIG plasmids, MoClo-compatible vectors for efficient production of chimeric double-stranded RNAs in Escherichia coli HT115 (DE3) strain. Wu CF, Chang LP, Lee C, Stergiopoulos I, Chen LH. Plant Methods. 2025 Jul 11;21(1):96. doi: 10.1186/s13007-025-01413-5. PubMed 40646633.
Backbone
  Vector backbone: pICH47732
  Backbone manufacturer: MoClo Toolkit
  Backbone size (bp): 4376
  Modifications to backbone: Add two T7 promoters and terminators, two BsmBI sites, and a negative selection marker, sacB gene.
  Vector type: Bacterial Expression, Synthetic Biology
  Promoter: T7 promoter
  Selectable markers: sacB (select with 10% sucrose)
Growth in bacteria
  Bacterial resistance: Ampicillin, 100 μg/mL
  Growth temperature: 37°C
  Growth strain: DH5alpha
  Copy number: High Copy
Gene/Insert
  Cloning method: Golden Gate
Resource information
  A portion of this plasmid was derived from a plasmid made by: Sylvestre Marillonnet (Addgene plasmid # 48000).
Terms and licenses: Academic/Nonprofit Terms; Industry Terms: Not Available to Industry
Depositor comments: The pSIG plasmids are derived from the level 1 plasmid pICH47732 (addgene #48000) within the MoClo toolkit.
How to cite: pSIG1 was a gift from Li Hung Chen (Addgene plasmid # 226908 ; http://n2t.net/addgene:226908 ; RRID:Addgene_226908)
