[The description below was written by a language model from this plasmid's Addgene catalogue record and pLannotate feature annotations shown in this document.]
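Description:
pSIG1 is an empty, MoClo-compatible bacterial expression vector built for producing double-stranded RNA in E. coli. It derives from the MoClo Toolkit level 1 plasmid pICH47732, and the 6,443-nt sequenced record still carries that backbone's binary-vector features: nopaline-type left and right T-DNA border repeats, the broad-host-range incP oriV with its trfA replication initiator gene, and a small tetR fragment. In E. coli it is maintained at high copy from a ColE1/pUC-type origin and selected with ampicillin through the bla gene and its native promoter.

The functional core is a cloning cassette flanked by two convergent T7 promoters, each backed on its outer side by a T7 terminator oriented to stop transcription coming from the opposite promoter. A fragment placed between the promoters is therefore transcribed from both strands by T7 RNA polymerase, and the complementary transcripts anneal into dsRNA of defined length. In the empty vector, this position is occupied by the Bacillus subtilis sacB gene with its own promoter and control region; sacB encodes levansucrase, which makes cells sensitive to sucrose. According to the record, two BsmBI sites were added, although they are not annotated in the feature table. Golden Gate assembly at these sites presumably replaces sacB with the insert, so sucrose counter-selection would eliminate clones that retain the uncut parent plasmid.

The associated publication describes the pSIG series as tools for efficient production of chimeric dsRNAs, assembled from multiple target fragments, in the HT115 (DE3) strain of E. coli. Since this is an empty backbone, no target insert is present.
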