Features (pLannotate 1.2.2; 14 found; start..end, strand, type, name):
     34..81      -  terminator     T7 terminator: transcription terminator for bacteriophage T7 RNA polymerase
     82..100     +  promoter       T7 promoter: promoter for bacteriophage T7 RNA polymerase
    123..568     +  promoter       sacB promoter: sacR; sacB promoter and control region
    569..1990    +  CDS            SacB: secreted levansucrase that renders bacterial growth sensitive to sucrose; Bacillus subtilis sacB; negative selection marker
   2034..2052    -  promoter       T7 promoter: promoter for bacteriophage T7 RNA polymerase
   2053..2100    +  terminator     T7 terminator: transcription terminator for bacteriophage T7 RNA polymerase
   2146..2170    +  misc_feature   RB T-DNA repeat: right border repeat from nopaline C58 T-DNA
   2282..2302    -  CDS            TetR (fragment): tetracycline resistance regulatory protein; tetR
   2329..3474    -  CDS            trfA: TRFA_ECOLX - Experimental evidence at protein level: Swiss-Prot protein existence level 1. Also involved in plasmid copy number control, promoting intermolecular coupling of protein bound iterons at oriV, which inhibits replication initiation. From Escherichia coli.
   3810..4398    -  rep_origin     ori: high-copy-number ColE1/pMB1/pBR322/pUC origin of replication
   4569..5429    -  CDS            AmpR: β-lactamase; bla; confers resistance to ampicillin, carbenicillin, and related antibiotics
   5430..5534    -  promoter       AmpR promoter: bla
   5621..6252    -  rep_origin     oriV: incP origin of replication
   6344..6368    +  misc_feature   LB T-DNA repeat: left border repeat from nopaline C58 T-DNA
>Addgene plasmid #226908 | pSIG1 | addgene full sequence | sequence record 456311 | Addgene NGS Result
TCTGTGAAGACAATGCCGAATTCGGATCCGGAGCAAAAAACCCCTCAAGACCCGTTTAGAGGCCCCAAGG
GGTTATGCTAGTAATACGACTCACTATAGGTACTCTAGTGAGACGAACCCATCACATATACCTGCCGTTC
ACTATTATTTAGTGAAATGAGATATTATGATATTTTCTGAATTGTGATTAAAAAGGCAACTTTATGCCCA
TGCAACAGAAACTATAAAAAATACAGAGAATGAAAAGAAACAGATAGATTTTTTAGTTCTTTAGGCCCGT
AGTCTGCAAATCCTTTTATGATTTTCTATCAAACAAAAGAGGAAAATAGACCAGTTGCAATCCAAACGAG
AGTCTAATAGAATGAGGTCGAAAAGTAAATCGCGCGGGTTTGTTACTGATAAAGCAGGCAAGACCTAAAA
TGTGTAAAGGGCAAAGTGTATACTTTGGCGTCACCCCTTACATATTTTAGGTCTTTTTTTATTGTGCGTA
ACTAACTTGCCATCTTCAAACAGGAGGGCTGGAAGAAGCAGACCGCTAACACAGTACATAAAAAAGGAGA
CATGAACGATGAACATCAAAAAGTTTGCAAAACAAGCAACAGTATTAACCTTTACTACCGCACTGCTGGC
AGGAGGCGCAACTCAAGCGTTTGCGAAAGAAACGAACCAAAAGCCATATAAGGAAACATACGGCATTTCC
CATATTACACGCCATGATATGCTGCAAATCCCTGAACAGCAAAAAAATGAAAAATATCAAGTTTCTGAAT
TTGATTCGTCCACAATTAAAAATATCTCTTCTGCAAAAGGCCTGGACGTTTGGGACAGCTGGCCATTACA
AAACGCTGACGGCACTGTCGCAAACTATCACGGCTACCACATCGTCTTTGCATTAGCCGGAGATCCTAAA
AATGCGGATGACACATCGATTTACATGTTCTATCAAAAAGTCGGCGAAACTTCTATTGACAGCTGGAAAA
ACGCTGGCCGCGTCTTTAAAGACAGCGACAAATTCGATGCAAATGATTCTATCCTAAAAGACCAAACACA
AGAATGGTCAGGTTCAGCCACATTTACATCTGACGGAAAAATCCGTTTATTCTACACTGATTTCTCCGGT
AAACATTACGGCAAACAAACACTGACAACTGCACAAGTTAACGTATCAGCATCAGACAGCTCTTTGAACA
TCAACGGTGTAGAGGATTATAAATCAATCTTTGACGGTGACGGAAAAACGTATCAAAATGTACAGCAGTT
CATCGATGAAGGCAACTACAGCTCAGGCGACAACCATACGCTGAGAGATCCTCACTACGTAGAAGATAAA
GGCCACAAATACTTAGTATTTGAAGCAAACACTGGAACTGAAGATGGCTACCAAGGCGAAGAATCTTTAT
TTAACAAAGCATACTATGGCAAAAGCACATCATTCTTCCGTCAAGAAAGTCAAAAACTTCTGCAAAGCGA
TAAAAAACGCACGGCTGAGTTAGCAAACGGCGCTCTCGGTATGATTGAGCTAAACGATGATTACACACTG
AAAAAAGTGATGAAACCGCTGATTGCATCTAACACAGTAACAGATGAAATTGAACGCGCGAACGTCTTTA
AAATGAACGGCAAATGGTACCTGTTCACTGACTCCCGCGGATCAAAAATGACGATTGACGGCATTACGTC
TAACGATATTTACATGCTTGGTTATGTTTCTAATTCTTTAACTGGCCCATACAAGCCGCTGAACAAAACT
GGCCTTGTGTTAAAAATGGATCTTGATCCTAACGATGTAACCTTTACTTACTCACACTTCGCTGTACCTC
AAGCGAAAGGAAACAATGTCGTGATTACAAGCTATATGACAAACAGAGGATTCTACGCAGACAAACAATC
AACGTTTGCGCCGAGCTTCCTGCTGAACATCAAAGGCAAGAAAACATCTGTTGTCAAAGACAGCATCCTT
GAACAAGGACAATTAACAGTTAACAAATAAAAACGCAAAAGAAAATGCCGATGGGTACCGTCTCAAACGG
CTTCCTATAGTGAGTCGTATTACTAGCATAACCCCTTGGGGCCTCTAAACGGGTCTTGAGGGGTTTTTTG
CGCTGCAATTGTCTTCTGCACGAAGTGGTTTAAACTATCAGTGTTTGACAGGATATATTGGCGGGTAAAC
CTAAGAGAAAAGAGCGTTTATTAGAATAATCGGATATTTAAAAGGGCGTGAAAAGGTTTATCCGTTCGTC
CATTTGTATGTGCATGCCAACCACAGGGTTCCCCAGATCAGGCGCTGGCTGCTGAACCCCCAGCCGGAAC
TGACCCCACAAGGCCCTAGCGTTTGCAATGCACCAGGTCATCATTGACCCAGGCGTGTTCCACCAGGCCG
CTGCCTCGCAACTCTTCGCAGGCTTCGCCGACCTGCTCGCGCCACTTCTTCACGCGGGTGGAATCCGATC
CGCACATGAGGCGGAAGGTTTCCAGCTTGAGCGGGTACGGCTCCCGGTGCGAGCTGAAATAGTCGAACAT
CCGTCGGGCCGTCGGCGACAGCTTGCGGTACTTCTCCCATATGAATTTCGTGTAGTGGTCGCCAGCAAAC
AGCACGACGATTTCCTCGTCGATCAGGACCTGGCAACGGGACGTTTTCTTGCCACGGTCCAGGACGCGGA
AGCGGTGCAGCAGCGACACCGATTCCAGGTGCCCAACGCGGTCGGACGTGAAGCCCATCGCCGTCGCCTG
TAGGCGCGACAGGCATTCCTCGGCCTTCGTGTAATACCGGCCATTGATCGACCAGCCCAGGTCCTGGCAA
AGCTCGTAGAACGTGAAGGTGATCGGCTCGCCGATAGGGGTGCGCTTCGCGTACTCCAACACCTGCTGCC
ACACCAGTTCGTCATCGTCGGCCCGCAGCTCGACGCCGGTGTAGGTGATCTTCACGTCCTTGTTGACGTG
GAAAATGACCTTGTTTTGCAGCGCCTCGCGCGGGATTTTCTTGTTGCGCGTGGTGAACAGGGCAGAGCGG
GCCGTGTCGTTTGGCATCGCTCGCATCGTGTCCGGCCACGGCGCAATATCGAACAAGGAAAGCTGCATTT
CCTTGATCTGCTGCTTCGTGTGTTTCAGCAACGCGGCCTGCTTGGCCTCGCTGACCTGTTTTGCCAGGTC
CTCGCCGGCGGTTTTTCGCTTCTTGGTCGTCATAGTTCCTCGCGTGTCGATGGTCATCGACTTCGCCAAA
CCTGCCGCCTCCTGTTCAAGACGACGCGAACGCTCCACGGCGGCCGATGGCGCGGGCAGGGCAGGGGGAG
CCAGTTGCACGCTGTCGCGCTCGATCTTGGCCGTAGCTTGCTGGACCATCGAGCCGACGGACTGGAAGGT
TTCGCGGGGCGCACGCATGACGGTGCGGCTTGCGATGGTTTCGGCATCCTCGGCGGAAAACCCCGCGTCG
ATCAGTTCTTGCCTGTATGCCTTCCGGTCAAACGTCCGATTCATTCACCCTCCTTGCGGGATTGCCCCGA
CTCACGCCGGGGCAATGTGCCCTTATTCCTGATTTGACCCGCCTGGTGCCTTGGTGTCCAGATAATCCAC
CTTATCGGCAATGAAGTCGGTCCCGTAGACCGTCTGGCCGTCCTTCTCGTACTTGGTATTCCGAATCTTG
CCCTGCACGAATACCAGCGACCCCTTGCCCAAATACTTGCCGTGGGCCTCGGCCTGAGAGCCAAAACACT
TGATGCGGAAGAAGTCGGTGCGCTCCTGCTTGTCGCCGGCATCGTTGCGCCACATCTAGGATCTGCCAGG
AACCGTAAAAAGGCCGCGTTGCTGGCGTTTTTCCATAGGCTCCGCCCCCCTGACGAGCATCACAAAAATC
GACGCTCAAGTCAGAGGTGGCGAAACCCGACAGGACTATAAAGATACCAGGCGTTTCCCCCTGGAAGCTC
CCTCGTGCGCTCTCCTGTTCCGACCCTGCCGCTTACCGGATACCTGTCCGCCTTTCTCCCTTCGGGAAGC
GTGGCGCTTTCTCATAGCTCACGCTGTAGGTATCTCAGTTCGGTGTAGGTCGTTCGCTCCAAGCTGGGCT
GTGTGCACGAACCCCCCGTTCAGCCCGACCGCTGCGCCTTATCCGGTAACTATCGTCTTGAGTCCAACCC
GGTAAGACACGACTTATCGCCACTGGCAGCAGCCACTGGTAACAGGATTAGCAGAGCGAGGTATGTAGGC
GGTGCTACAGAGTTCTTGAAGTGGTGGCCTAACTACGGCTACACTAGAAGAACAGTATTTGGTATCTGCG
CTCTGCTGAAGCCAGTTACCTTCGGAAAAAGAGTTGGTAGCTCTTGATCCGGCAAACAAACCACCGCTGG
TAGCGGTGGTTTTTTTGTTTGCAAGCAGCAGATTACGCGCAGAAAAAAAGGATCTCAAGAAGATCCTTTG
ATCTTTTCTACGGGGTCTGACGCTCAGTGGAACGAAAACTCACGTTAAGGGATTTTGGTCATGAGATTAT
CAAAAAGGATCTTCACCTAGATCCTTTTAAATTAAAAATGAAGTTTTAAATCAATCTAAAGTATATATGA
GTAAACTTGGTCTGACAGTTACCAATGCTTAATCAGTGAGGCACCTATCTCAGCGATCTGTCTATTTCGT
TCATCCATAGTTGCCTGACTCCCCGTCGTGTAGATAACTACGATACGGGAGGGCTTACCATCTGGCCCCA
GTGCTGCAATGATACCGCGAGAACCACGCTCACCGGCTCCAGATTTATCAGCAATAAACCAGCCAGCCGG
AAGGGCCGAGCGCAGAAGTGGTCCTGCAACTTTATCCGCCTCCATCCAGTCTATTAATTGTTGCCGGGAA
GCTAGAGTAAGTAGTTCGCCAGTTAATAGTTTGCGCAACGTTGTTGCCATTGCTACAGGCATCGTGGTGT
CACGCTCGTCGTTTGGTATGGCTTCATTCAGCTCCGGTTCCCAACGATCAAGGCGAGTTACATGATCCCC
CATGTTGTGCAAAAAAGCGGTTAGCTCCTTCGGTCCTCCGATCGTTGTCAGAAGTAAGTTGGCCGCAGTG
TTATCACTCATGGTTATGGCAGCACTGCATAATTCTCTTACTGTCATGCCATCCGTAAGATGCTTTTCTG
TGACTGGTGAGTACTCAACCAAGTCATTCTGAGAATAGTGTATGCGGCGACCGAGTTGCTCTTGCCCGGC
GTCAATACGGGATAATACCGCGCCACATAGCAGAACTTTAAAAGTGCTCATCATTGGAAAACGTTCTTCG
GGGCGAAAACTCTCAAGGATCTTACCGCTGTTGAGATCCAGTTCGATGTAACCCACTCGTGCACCCAACT
GATCTTCAGCATCTTTTACTTTCACCAGCGTTTCTGGGTGAGCAAAAACAGGAAGGCAAAATGCCGCAAA
AAAGGGAATAAGGGCGACACGGAAATGTTGAATACTCATACTCTTCCTTTTTCAATATTATTGAAGCATT
TATCAAGGTTATTGTCTCATGAGCGGATACATATTTGAATGTATTTAGAAAAATAAACAAATAGGGGTTC
CGCGCACGAATTGGCCAGCGCTGCCATTTTTGGGGTGAGGCCGTTCGCGGCCGAGGGGCGCAGCCCCTGG
GGGGATGGGAGGCCCGCGTTAGCGGGCCGGGAGGGTTCGAGAAGGGGGGGCACCCCCCTTCGGCGTGCGC
GGTCACGCGCACAGGGCGCAGCCCTGGTTAAAAACAAGGTTTATAAATATTGGTTTAAAAGCAGGTTAAA
AGACAGGTTAGCGGTGGCCGAAAAACGGGCGGAAACCCTTGCAAATGCTGGATTTTCTGCCTGTGGACAG
CCCCTCAAATGTCAATAGGTGCGCCCCTCATCTGTCAGCACTCTGCCCCTCAAGTGTCAAGGATCGCGCC
CCTCATCTGTCAGTAGTCGCGCCCCTCAAGTGTCAATACCGCAGGGCACTTATCCCCAGGCTTGTCCACA
TCATCTGTGGGAAACTCGCGTAAAATCAGGCGTTTTCGCCGATTTGCGAGGCTGGCCAGCTCCACGTCGC
CGGCCGAAATCGAGCCTGCCCCTCATCTGTCAACGCCGCGCCGGGTGAGTCGGCCCCTCAAGTGTCAACG
TCCGCCCCTCATCTGTCAGTGAGGGCCAAGTTTTCCGCGAGGTATCCACAACGCCGGCGGCCGCGGTGTC
TCGCACACGGCTTCGACGGCGTTTCTGGCGCGTTTGCAGGGCCATAGACGGCCGCCAGCCCAGCGGCGAG
GGCAACCAGCCCGGTGAGCGTCGCAAAGGAGATCCTGATCTGACTGATGGGCTGCCTGTATCGAGTGGTG
ATTTTGTGCCGAGCTGCCGGTCGGGGAGCTGTTGGCTGGCTGGTGGCAGGATATATTGTGGTGTAAACAA
ATTGACGCTTAGACAACTTAATAACACATTGCGGACGTTTTTAATGTACTGGGGTGGATGCAGTGGGCCC
CAC
